>Addgene plasmid #53591 | Nano-lantern(cAMP-1.6)/pRSETB | depositor partial sequence | sequence record 83660 | Nano-lantern(cAMP-1.6)/pRSETB sequence 2103 bps
ATGAGTAAAGGAGAAGAACTTTTCACTGGAGTTGTCCCAATTCTTGTTGAATTAGATGGTGATGTTAATG
GGCACAAATTTTCTGTCAGTGGAGAGGGTGAAGGTGATGCAACATACGGAAAACTTACCCTTAAATTAAT
TTGCACTACTGGAAAACTACCTGTTCCATGGCCAACACTTGTCACTACTTTAGGTTATGGTCTTCAATGC
TTTGCGAGATACCCAGATCATATGAAACAGCATGACTTTTTCAAGAGTGCCATGCCCGAAGGTTATGTAC
AGGAAAGAACTATATTTTTCAAAGATGACGGGAACTACAAGACACGTGCTGAAGTCAAGTTTGAAGGTGA
TACCCTTGTTAATAGAATCGAGTTAAAAGGTATTGATTTTAAAGAAGATGGAAACATTCTTGGACACAAA
TTGGAATACAACTATAACTCACACAATGTATACATCACAGCAGACAAACAAAAGAATGGAATCAAAGCAA
ACTTCAAAATTAGACACAACATTGAAGATGGAGGTGTTCAACTAGCAGACCATTATCAACAAAATACTCC
AATTGGCGATGGCCCTGTCCTTTTACCAGACAACCATTACCTGTCCTATCAATCTGCCCTTTCGAAAGAT
CCCAACGAAAAGAGAGACCACATGGTCCTTCTTGAGTTTGTAACAGCTGCTGGGGGTACCAAGGTGTACG
ACCCCGAGCAGAGGAAGAGGATGATCACCGGCCCCCAGTGGTGGGCCAGGTGCAAGCAGATGAACGTGCT
GGACAGCTTCATCAACTACTACGACAGCGAGAAGCACGCCGAGAACGCCGTGATCTTCCTGCACGGCAAC
GCCACTAGCAGCTACCTGTGGAGGCACGTGGTGCCCCACATCGAGCCCGTGGCCAGGTGCATCATCCCCG
ATCTGATCGGCATGGGCAAGAGCGGCAAGAGCGGCAACGGCAGCTACAGGCTGCTGGACCACTACAAGTA
CCTGACCGCCTGGTTCGAGCTTCTGAACCTGCCCAAGAAGATCATCTTCGTGGGCCACGACTGGGGCGCC
GCCCTGGCCTTCCACTACGCCTACGAGCACCAGGACAGGATCAAGGCCATCGTGCACATGGAGAGCGTGG
TGGACGTGATCGAGAGCTGGGACGAGTGGCCAGACATCGAGGAGGACATCGCCCTGATCAAGAGCGAGGA
GGGCGAGAAGATGGTGCTGGAGAACAACTTCTTCGTGGAGACCGTGCTGCCCAGCAAGATCATGAGAAAG
CTGGAGCCCGAGGAGTTCGCCGCCTACCTGGAGCCCTTCAAGGAGAAGGGCGAGGTGAGAAGACCCACCC
TGAGCTGGCCCAGAGAGATCCCCCTGGTGAAGGGCCTCGAGGGGCCTGACGCCCTGCTCACTGTGGCACT
TCGAAAGCCCCCAGGTCAGCGCACGGATGAAGAGCTGGACCTCATCTTTGAGGAGCTGCTGCACATCAAG
GCTGTGGCCCACCTCTCCAACTCGGTGAAGCGAGAATTAGCGGCTGTTCTGCTCTTTGAACCACACAGCA
AGGCAGGGACCGTGTTGTTCAGCCAGGGGGACAAGGGCACTTCGTGGTACATTATCTGGAAGGGATCTGT
CAACGTGGTGACCCATGGCAAGGGGCTGGTGACCACCCTGCATGAGGGAGATGATTTTGGAGAGCTGGCT
CTGGTGAATGATGCACCCCGGGCAGCCACCATCATCCTGCGAGAAGACAACTGTCATTTCCTGCGTGTGG
ACAAGCAGGACTTCAACCGTATCATCAAGGATGTGGAGGCAAAGACCATGCGGCTGGAAGAACATGGCAA
AGTGGTGCTGGTGCTGGAGAGAGCCGCATGCGGCAAGCCCGACGTGGTGCAGATCGTGAGAAACTACAAC
GCCTACCTGAGAGCCAGCGACGACCTGCCCAAGCTGTTCATCGAGGGTGACCCCGGCTTCTTCAGCAACG
CCATCGTGGAGGGCGCCAAGAAGTTCCCCAACACCGAGTTCGTGAAGGTGAAGGGCCTGCACTTCCTCCA
GGAGGACGCCCCCGACGAGATGGGCAAGTACATCAAGAGCTTCGTGGAGAGAGTGCTGAAGAACGAGCAG
TAA
