>Addgene plasmid #53591 | Nano-lantern(cAMP-1.6)/pRSETB | addgene partial sequence | sequence record 89509 | T7 5'-TAATACGACTCACTATAGGG-3'
GTTTACTTTAGAAGGAGATATACATATGCGGGGTTCTCATCATCATCATCATCATGGTATGGCTAGCATG
ACTGGTGGACAGCAAATGGGTCGGGATCTGTACGACGATGACGATAAGGATCCGATGAGTAAAGGAGAAG
AACTTTTCACTGGAGTTGTCCCAATTCTTGTTGAATTAGATGGTGATGTTAATGGGCACAAATTTTCTGT
CAGTGGAGAGGGTGAAGGTGATGCAACATACGGAAAACTTACCCTTAAATTAATTTGCACTACTGGAAAA
CTACCTGTTCCATGGCCAACACTTGTCACTACTTTAGGTTATGGTCTTCAATGCTTTGCGAGATACCCAG
ATCATATGAAACAGCATGACTTTTTCAAGAGTGCCATGCCCGAAGGTTATGTACAGGAAAGAACTATATT
TTTCAAAGATGACGGGAACTACAAGACACGTGCTGAAGTCAAGTTTGAAGGTGATACCCTTGTTAATAGA
ATCGAGTTAAAAGGTATTGATTTTAAAGAAGATGGAAACATTCTTGGACACAAATTGGAATACAACTATA
ACTCACACAATGTATACATCACAGCAGACAAACAAAAGAATGGAATCAAAGCAAACTTCAAAATTAGACA
CAACATTGAAGATGGAGGTGTTCAACTAGCAGACCATTATCAACAAAATACTCCAATTGGCGATGGCCCT
GTCCTTTTACCAGACAACCATTACCTGTCCTATCAATCTGCCCTTTCGAAAGATCCCAACGAAAAGAGAG
ACCACATGGTCCTTCTTGAGTTTGTAACAGCTGCTGGGGGTACCAAGGTGTACGACCCCGAGCAGAGGAA
GAGGATGATCACCGGCCC
