>Addgene plasmid #53591 | Nano-lantern(cAMP-1.6)/pRSETB | addgene partial sequence | sequence record 89522 | GFP-F 5'-GGTCCTTCTTGAGTTTGTAAC-3'
AGAGGATGATCACCGGCCCCCAGTGGTGGGCCAGGTGCAAGCAGATGAACGTGCTGGACAGCTTCATCAA
CTACTACGACAGCGAGAAGCACGCCGAGAACGCCGTGATCTTCCTGCACGGCAACGCCACTAGCAGCTAC
CTGTGGAGGCACGTGGTGCCCCACATCGAGCCCGTGGCCAGGTGCATCATCCCCGATCTGATCGGCATGG
GCAAGAGCGGCAAGAGCGGCAACGGCAGCTACAGGCTGCTGGACCACTACAAGTACCTGACCGCCTGGTT
CGAGCTTCTGAACCTGCCCAAGAAGATCATCTTCGTGGGCCACGACTGGGGCGCCGCCCTGGCCTTCCAC
TACGCCTACGAGCACCAGGACAGGATCAAGGCCATCGTGCACATGGAGAGCGTGGTGGACGTGATCGAGA
GCTGGGACGAGTGGCCAGACATCGAGGAGGACATCGCCCTGATCAAGAGCGAGGAGGGCGAGAAGATGGT
GCTGGAGAACAACTTCTTCGTGGAGACCGTGCTGCCCAGCAAGATCATGAGAAAGCTGGAGCCCGAGGAG
TTCGCCGCCTACCTGGAGCCCTTCAAGGAGAAGGGCGAGGTGAGAAGACCCACCCTGAGCTGGCCCAGAG
AGATCCCCCTGGTGAAGGGCCTCGAGGGGCCTGACGCCCTGCTCACTGTGGCACTTCGAAAGCCCCCAGG
TCAGCGCACGGATGAAGAGCTGGACCTCATCTTTGAGGAGCTGCTGCACATCAAGGCTGTGGCCCACCTC
TCCAACTCGGTGAAGCGAGAATTAGCGGCTGTTCTGCTCTTTGAACCACACAGCAAGGCAGGGACCGTGT
TGTTCAGCCAGGGGGACAAGGGCACTTCGTGGTACATTATCTGG
