>Addgene plasmid #53591 | Nano-lantern(cAMP-1.6)/pRSETB | addgene partial sequence | sequence record 89537 | T7term 5'-GCTAGTTATTGCTCAGCGG-3'
AGCAGCCGGATCAAGCTTCGAATTCTTACTGCTCGTTCTTCAGCACTCTCTCCACGAAGCTCTTGATGTA
CTTGCCCATCTCGTCGGGGGCGTCCTCCTGGAGGAAGTGCAGGCCCTTCACCTTCACGAACTCGGTGTTG
GGGAACTTCTTGGCGCCCTCCACGATGGCGTTGCTGAAGAAGCCGGGGTCACCCTCGATGAACAGCTTGG
GCAGGTCGTCGCTGGCTCTCAGGTAGGCGTTGTAGTTTCTCACGATCTGCACCACGTCGGGCTTGCCGCA
TGCGGCTCTCTCCAGCACCAGCACCACTTTGCCATGTTCTTCCAGCCGCATGGTCTTTGCCTCCACATCC
TTGATGATACGGTTGAAGTCCTGCTTGTCCACACGCAGGAAATGACAGTTGTCTTCTCGCAGGATGATGG
TGGCTGCCCGGGGTGCATCATTCACCAGAGCCAGCTCTCCAAAATCATCTCCCTCATGCAGGGTGGTCAC
CAGCCCCTTGCCATGGGTCACCACGTTGACAGATCCCTTCCAGATAATGTACCACGAAGTGCCCTTGTCC
CCCTGGCTGAACAACACGGTCCCTGCCTTGCTGTGTGGTTCAAAGAGCAGAACAGCCGCTAATTCTCGCT
TCACCGAGTTGGAGAGGTGGGCCACAGCCTTGATGTGCAGCAGCTCCTCAAAGATGAGGTCCAGCTCTTC
ATCCGTGCGCTGACCTGGGGGCTTTCGAAGTGCCACAGTGAGCAGGGCGTCAGGCCCCTCGAGGCCCTTC
ACCAGGGGGATCTCTCTGGGCCAGCTCAGGGTGGGTCTTCTCACCTCGCCCTTCTCCTTGAAGGGCTCCA
GGTAGGCGGCGAACTCCTCGGGCTCCAGCTTTCTCATGATCTTGCTGGGC
