[The description below was written by a language model from this plasmid's Addgene catalogue record.]
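Description:
Nano-lantern(cAMP-1.6)/pRSETB is a bacterial expression plasmid of about 5 kb built on the commercial pRSETB backbone (about 2.9 kb). It is maintained in E. coli as a high-copy plasmid under ampicillin selection. pRSET-series vectors are T7-based expression vectors, which fits the T7 promoter and T7 terminator sequencing primers listed for this construct, although the record does not explicitly name the promoter and includes no feature table to confirm individual elements such as the origin of replication.

The payload is a synthetic open reading frame of about 2.1 kb encoding a Nano-lantern-based luminescent cAMP indicator, cloned between BamHI and EcoRI sites that both remain intact. The backbone contributes an N-terminal 6xHis tag, which allows the recombinant sensor to be purified by immobilised metal affinity chromatography. Nano-lanterns are, in general, bright chimeric luminescent proteins in which a luciferase is fused to a fluorescent protein so that resonance energy transfer boosts light output. Indicator versions incorporate a ligand-sensing domain so that luminescence changes with analyte concentration, here cAMP. The record does not spell out the specific domain composition or the meaning of the "1.6" designation.

Given the vector type and the affinity tag, the plasmid is suited to producing the indicator protein in bacteria for purification and in vitro characterisation, and it can serve as a source of the coding sequence for subcloning into other expression systems. The associated work concerns luminescent proteins for fast single-cell and whole-body imaging without excitation light.
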