Addgene plasmid #53591: Nano-lantern(cAMP-1.6)/pRSETB
Purpose: Nano-lantern-based luminescent cAMP indicator
Depositing lab: Takeharu Nagai. Depositing organization: The University of Osaka. Publication: Luminescent proteins for high-speed single-cell and whole-body imaging. Saito K, Chang YF, Horikawa K, Hatsugai N, Higuchi Y, Hashida M, Yoshida Y, Matsuda T, Arai Y, Nagai T. Nat Commun. 2012;3:1262. doi: 10.1038/ncomms2248. PubMed 23232392.
Backbone
  Vector backbone: pRSETB
  Backbone manufacturer: Invitrogen
  Backbone size w/o insert (bp): 2900
  Total vector size (bp): 5000
  Vector type: Bacterial Expression
Growth in bacteria
  Bacterial resistance: Ampicillin, 100 μg/mL
  Growth temperature: 37°C
  Growth strain: DH5alpha
  Copy number: High Copy
Gene/Insert
  Gene/Insert name: Nano-lantern-based luminescent cAMP indicator
  Species: Synthetic; JN859500
  Insert size (bp): 2100
  Tag / fusion protein: 6xHis (N terminal on backbone)
  Cloning method: Restriction Enzyme; 5′ cloning site BmHI (not destroyed); 3′ cloning site EcoRI (not destroyed)
  Sequencing primers: 5′ T7; 3′ T7 terminal
Terms and licenses: Academic/Nonprofit Terms; Industry Terms: Not Available to Industry
How to cite: Nano-lantern(cAMP-1.6)/pRSETB was a gift from Takeharu Nagai (Addgene plasmid # 53591 ; http://n2t.net/addgene:53591 ; RRID:Addgene_53591)
